Addgene plasmid #186887: pLenti-CMV-human cGASdeltaN-OMM
Purpose: Expression of human cGAS gene in mammalian cells by retroviral transduction
Depositing lab: Jonathan Kagan. Depositing organization: Boston Children's Hospital. Publication: Species-specific self-DNA detection mechanisms by mammalian cyclic GMP-AMP synthases. Mosallanejad K, Kennedy SN, Bahleda KM, Slavik KM, Zhou W, Govande AA, Hancks DC, Kranzusch PJ, Kagan JC. Sci Immunol. 2023 Jan 20;8(79):eabp9765. doi: 10.1126/sciimmunol.abp9765. Epub 2023 Jan 20. PubMed 36662885.
Backbone
  Vector backbone: pLenti CMV GFP Puro
  Backbone manufacturer: Eric Campeau & Paul Kaufman (Addgene plasmid # 17448)
  Backbone size w/o insert (bp): 7867
  Vector type: Lentiviral
  Selectable markers: Puromycin
Growth in bacteria
  Bacterial resistance: Ampicillin, 100 μg/mL
  Growth temperature: 37°C
  Growth strain: NEB Stable
  Copy number: High Copy
Gene/Insert
  Gene/Insert name: Human cGAS truncation mutant (160-522 a.a.) with C-terminal MAVS transmembrane domain fusion (alt names: cGAS; cGASdeltaN)
  Species: H. sapiens (human), Synthetic
  Insert size (bp): 1215
  Mutation: N-terminal truncation, MAVS transmembrane domain fusion
  Entrez Gene: Adamts1 (a.k.a. ADAM-TS1, ADAMTS, ADAMTS-1, C3-C5, METH-1, METH1)
  Promoter: CMV
  Cloning method: Ligation Independent Cloning
  Sequencing primers: 5′ CMV_Fw; 3′ WPRE_Rv
Terms and licenses: Academic/Nonprofit Terms; Industry Terms: Not Available to Industry
Depositor comments: Contains Kozak sequence (gccacc) before start codon. OMM: Outer Mitochondrial Membrane. Please visit https://www.biorxiv.org/content/10.1101/2022.03.09.483681v2 for bioRxiv preprint.
How to cite: pLenti-CMV-human cGASdeltaN-OMM was a gift from Jonathan Kagan (Addgene plasmid # 186887 ; http://n2t.net/addgene:186887 ; RRID:Addgene_186887)
