[The description below was written by a language model from this plasmid's Addgene catalogue record and pLannotate feature annotations shown in this document.]
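Description:
pLenti-CMV-human cGASdeltaN-OMM is a third-generation-style HIV-1-based lentiviral transfer plasmid built on the pLenti CMV GFP Puro backbone, with the GFP position occupied by an engineered human cGAS variant. In bacteria it is maintained through a high-copy ColE1/pUC origin and ampicillin resistance (AmpR); an f1 origin, an SV40 origin and lac/T3/T7 remnants from the parental cloning vector are also present. The viral portion comprises an RSV promoter driving a truncated 5' LTR, which makes genomic RNA production Tat-independent, followed by the Ψ packaging signal with a gag fragment, the Rev response element for nuclear export of the unspliced genome, and the cPPT/CTS. A truncated downstream LTR and an SV40 poly(A) signal close the transfer cassette.

Within the provirus, the CMV enhancer/promoter drives a roughly 1.2 kb insert preceded by a Kozak sequence. It encodes human cGAS lacking its N-terminal region (residues 160–522) fused at the C terminus to the transmembrane domain of MAVS. According to the depositor's notes, "OMM" stands for outer mitochondrial membrane, so the MAVS anchor is meant to tether the truncated DNA sensor to that membrane. A WPRE downstream enhances transcript expression, and a separate mouse PGK promoter drives puromycin N-acetyltransferase for selection of transduced mammalian cells. The stated purpose is expression of human cGAS in mammalian cells by viral transduction, in a study of species-specific self-DNA detection by cGAS. The catalogue's Entrez Gene link to Adamts1 does not match the annotated CGAS and MAVS coding fragments and appears to be an error.
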