Features (pLannotate 1.2.2; 29 found; start..end, strand, type, name):
     92..952     +  CDS            AmpR: β-lactamase; bla; confers resistance to ampicillin, carbenicillin, and related antibiotics
   1123..1711    +  rep_origin     ori: high-copy-number ColE1/pMB1/pBR322/pUC origin of replication
   1894..1986    +  CDS            lacI (fragment): lac repressor; lacI; The lac repressor binds to the lac operator to inhibit transcription in E. coli. This inhibition can be relieved by adding lactose or isopropyl-β-D-thiogalactopyranoside (IPTG).
   1999..2020    +  protein_bind   CAP binding site: CAP binding activates transcription in the presence of cAMP. E. coli catabolite activator protein
   2035..2065    +  promoter       lac promoter: promoter for the E. coli lac operon
   2073..2089    +  protein_bind   lac operator: The lac repressor binds to the lac operator to inhibit transcription in E. coli. This inhibition can be relieved by adding lactose or isopropyl-β-D-thiogalactopyranoside (IPTG). lac repressor encoded by lacI
   2134..2152    +  promoter       T3 promoter: promoter for bacteriophage T3 RNA polymerase
   2180..2406    +  promoter       RSV promoter: Rous sarcoma virus enhancer/promoter
   2407..2587    +  LTR            5' LTR (truncated): truncated 5' long terminal repeat (LTR) from HIV-1
   2634..2759    +  misc_feature   HIV-1 Ψ: packaging signal of human immunodeficiency virus type 1
   2743..3106    +  CDS            HIV-1 gag (fragment): gag protein from human immunodeficiency virus 1; gag
   3252..3485    +  misc_feature   RRE: The Rev response element (RRE) of HIV-1 allows for Rev-dependent mRNA export from the nucleus to the cytoplasm.
   3862..3962    +  CDS            Rev (fragment): human immunodeficiency virus 1 (HIV-1) Rev protein; rev; enhances nuclear export of unspliced and incompletely spliced viral mRNAs
   3981..4097    +  misc_feature   cPPT/CTS: central polypurine tract and central termination sequence of HIV-1
   4120..4423    +  enhancer       CMV enhancer: human cytomegalovirus immediate early enhancer
   4424..4627    +  promoter       CMV promoter: human cytomegalovirus (CMV) immediate early promoter
   4701..5801    +  CDS            CGAS (fragment): CGAS_HUMAN - Also known as C6orf150 From Homo sapiens (Human).
   5802..5915    +  CDS            MAVS (fragment): MAVS_HUMAN - Also known as IPS1, KIAA1271, VISA. Experimental evidence at protein level: Swiss-Prot protein existence level 1. Required for innate immune defense against viruses (PubMed:16125763, PubMed:16127453, PubMed:16153868, PubMed:16177806, PubMed:19631370, PubMed:20451243, PubMed:23087404, PubMed:20127681, PubMed:21170385). Acts downstream of DHX33, DDX58/RIG-I and IFIH1/MDA5, which detect intracellular dsRNA produced during viral replication, to coordinate pathways leading to the activation of NF-kappa-B, IRF3 and IRF7, and to the subsequent induction of antiviral cytokines such as IFN
   5925..6513    +  misc_feature   WPRE: woodchuck hepatitis virus posttranscriptional regulatory element
   6527..7014    +  promoter       PGK promoter: mouse phosphoglycerate kinase 1 promoter
   7035..7634    +  CDS            PuroR: puromycin N-acetyltransferase; pac from Streptomyces alboniger; confers resistance to puromycin
   7702..7839    +  CDS            nef (fragment): NEF_HV1LA - Experimental evidence at protein level: Swiss-Prot protein existence level 1. Extracellular Nef protein targets CD4(+) T-lymphocytes for apoptosis by interacting with CXCR4 surface receptors. From Human immunodeficiency virus type 1 group M subtype B (isolate Lai) (HIV-1).
   7825..8005    +  LTR            5' LTR (truncated): truncated 5' long terminal repeat (LTR) from HIV-1
   8077..8198    +  polyA_signal   SV40 poly(A) signal: SV40 polyadenylation signal
   8238..8373    +  rep_origin     SV40 ori: SV40 origin of replication
   8394..8412    -  promoter       T7 promoter: promoter for bacteriophage T7 RNA polymerase
   8420..8575    +  CDS            lacZα (fragment): LacZα fragment of β-galactosidase; lacZ fragment
   8580..9008    +  rep_origin     f1 ori (sequence partly withheld): f1 bacteriophage origin of replication; arrow indicates direction of (+) strand synthesis
   9061..91      +  promoter       AmpR promoter (across the origin): bla
>Addgene plasmid #186887 | pLenti-CMV-human cGASdeltaN-OMM | addgene full sequence | sequence record 366443 | Addgene NGS Result
TTGTTTATTTTTCTAAATACATTCAAATATGTATCCGCTCATGAGACAATAACCCTGATAAATGCTTCAA
TAATATTGAAAAAGGAAGAGTATGAGTATTCAACATTTCCGTGTCGCCCTTATTCCCTTTTTTGCGGCAT
TTTGCCTTCCTGTTTTTGCTCACCCAGAAACGCTGGTGAAAGTAAAAGATGCTGAAGATCAGTTGGGTGC
ACGAGTGGGTTACATCGAACTGGATCTCAACAGCGGTAAGATCCTTGAGAGTTTTCGCCCCGAAGAACGT
TTTCCAATGATGAGCACTTTTAAAGTTCTGCTATGTGGCGCGGTATTATCCCGTATTGACGCCGGGCAAG
AGCAACTCGGTCGCCGCATACACTATTCTCAGAATGACTTGGTTGAGTACTCACCAGTCACAGAAAAGCA
TCTTACGGATGGCATGACAGTAAGAGAATTATGCAGTGCTGCCATAACCATGAGTGATAACACTGCGGCC
AACTTACTTCTGACAACGATCGGAGGACCGAAGGAGCTAACCGCTTTTTTGCACAACATGGGGGATCATG
TAACTCGCCTTGATCGTTGGGAACCGGAGCTGAATGAAGCCATACCAAACGACGAGCGTGACACCACGAT
GCCTGTAGCAATGGCAACAACGTTGCGCAAACTATTAACTGGCGAACTACTTACTCTAGCTTCCCGGCAA
CAATTAATAGACTGGATGGAGGCGGATAAAGTTGCAGGACCACTTCTGCGCTCGGCCCTTCCGGCTGGCT
GGTTTATTGCTGATAAATCTGGAGCCGGTGAGCGTGGGTCTCGCGGTATCATTGCAGCACTGGGGCCAGA
TGGTAAGCCCTCCCGTATCGTAGTTATCTACACGACGGGGAGTCAGGCAACTATGGATGAACGAAATAGA
CAGATCGCTGAGATAGGTGCCTCACTGATTAAGCATTGGTAACTGTCAGACCAAGTTTACTCATATATAC
TTTAGATTGATTTAAAACTTCATTTTTAATTTAAAAGGATCTAGGTGAAGATCCTTTTTGATAATCTCAT
GACCAAAATCCCTTAACGTGAGTTTTCGTTCCACTGAGCGTCAGACCCCGTAGAAAAGATCAAAGGATCT
TCTTGAGATCCTTTTTTTCTGCGCGTAATCTGCTGCTTGCAAACAAAAAAACCACCGCTACCAGCGGTGG
TTTGTTTGCCGGATCAAGAGCTACCAACTCTTTTTCCGAAGGTAACTGGCTTCAGCAGAGCGCAGATACC
AAATACTGTTCTTCTAGTGTAGCCGTAGTTAGGCCACCACTTCAAGAACTCTGTAGCACCGCCTACATAC
CTCGCTCTGCTAATCCTGTTACCAGTGGCTGCTGCCAGTGGCGATAAGTCGTGTCTTACCGGGTTGGACT
CAAGACGATAGTTACCGGATAAGGCGCAGCGGTCGGGCTGAACGGGGGGTTCGTGCACACAGCCCAGCTT
GGAGCGAACGACCTACACCGAACTGAGATACCTACAGCGTGAGCTATGAGAAAGCGCCACGCTTCCCGAA
GGGAGAAAGGCGGACAGGTATCCGGTAAGCGGCAGGGTCGGAACAGGAGAGCGCACGAGGGAGCTTCCAG
GGGGAAACGCCTGGTATCTTTATAGTCCTGTCGGGTTTCGCCACCTCTGACTTGAGCGTCGATTTTTGTG
ATGCTCGTCAGGGGGGCGGAGCCTATGGAAAAACGCCAGCAACGCGGCCTTTTTACGGTTCCTGGCCTTT
TGCTGGCCTTTTGCTCACATGTTCTTTCCTGCGTTATCCCCTGATTCTGTGGATAACCGTATTACCGCCT
TTGAGTGAGCTGATACCGCTCGCCGCAGCCGAACGACCGAGCGCAGCGAGTCAGTGAGCGAGGAAGCGGA
AGAGCGCCCAATACGCAAACCGCCTCTCCCCGCGCGTTGGCCGATTCATTAATGCAGCTGGCACGACAGG
TTTCCCGACTGGAAAGCGGGCAGTGAGCGCAACGCAATTAATGTGAGTTAGCTCACTCATTAGGCACCCC
AGGCTTTACACTTTATGCTTCCGGCTCGTATGTTGTGTGGAATTGTGAGCGGATAACAATTTCACACAGG
AAACAGCTATGACCATGATTACGCCAAGCGCGCAATTAACCCTCACTAAAGGGAACAAAAGCTGGAGCTG
CAAGCTTAATGTAGTCTTATGCAATACTCTTGTAGTCTTGCAACATGGTAACGATGAGTTAGCAACATGC
CTTACAAGGAGAGAAAAAGCACCGTGCATGCCGATTGGTGGAAGTAAGGTGGTACGATCGTGCCTTATTA
GGAAGGCAACAGACGGGTCTGACATGGATTGGACGAACCACTGAATTGCCGCATTGCAGAGATATTGTAT
TTAAGTGCCTAGCTCGATACATAAACGGGTCTCTCTGGTTAGACCAGATCTGAGCCTGGGAGCTCTCTGG
CTAACTAGGGAACCCACTGCTTAAGCCTCAATAAAGCTTGCCTTGAGTGCTTCAAGTAGTGTGTGCCCGT
CTGTTGTGTGACTCTGGTAACTAGAGATCCCTCAGACCCTTTTAGTCAGTGTGGAAAATCTCTAGCAGTG
GCGCCCGAACAGGGACTTGAAAGCGAAAGGGAAACCAGAGGAGCTCTCTCGACGCAGGACTCGGCTTGCT
GAAGCGCGCACGGCAAGAGGCGAGGGGCGGCGACTGGTGAGTACGCCAAAAATTTTGACTAGCGGAGGCT
AGAAGGAGAGAGATGGGTGCGAGAGCGTCAGTATTAAGCGGGGGAGAATTAGATCGCGATGGGAAAAAAT
TCGGTTAAGGCCAGGGGGAAAGAAAAAATATAAATTAAAACATATAGTATGGGCAAGCAGGGAGCTAGAA
CGATTCGCAGTTAATCCTGGCCTGTTAGAAACATCAGAAGGCTGTAGACAAATACTGGGACAGCTACAAC
CATCCCTTCAGACAGGATCAGAAGAACTTAGATCATTATATAATACAGTAGCAACCCTCTATTGTGTGCA
TCAAAGGATAGAGATAAAAGACACCAAGGAAGCTTTAGACAAGATAGAGGAAGAGCAAAACAAAAGTAAG
ACCACCGCACAGCAAGCGGCCGCTGATCTTCAGACCTGGAGGAGGAGATATGAGGGACAATTGGAGAAGT
GAATTATATAAATATAAAGTAGTAAAAATTGAACCATTAGGAGTAGCACCCACCAAGGCAAAGAGAAGAG
TGGTGCAGAGAGAAAAAAGAGCAGTGGGAATAGGAGCTTTGTTCCTTGGGTTCTTGGGAGCAGCAGGAAG
CACTATGGGCGCAGCGTCAATGACGCTGACGGTACAGGCCAGACAATTATTGTCTGGTATAGTGCAGCAG
CAGAACAATTTGCTGAGGGCTATTGAGGCGCAACAGCATCTGTTGCAACTCACAGTCTGGGGCATCAAGC
AGCTCCAGGCAAGAATCCTGGCTGTGGAAAGATACCTAAAGGATCAACAGCTCCTGGGGATTTGGGGTTG
CTCTGGAAAACTCATTTGCACCACTGCTGTGCCTTGGAATGCTAGTTGGAGTAATAAATCTCTGGAACAG
ATTTGGAATCACACGACCTGGATGGAGTGGGACAGAGAAATTAACAATTACACAAGCTTAATACACTCCT
TAATTGAAGAATCGCAAAACCAGCAAGAAAAGAATGAACAAGAATTATTGGAATTAGATAAATGGGCAAG
TTTGTGGAATTGGTTTAACATAACAAATTGGCTGTGGTATATAAAATTATTCATAATGATAGTAGGAGGC
TTGGTAGGTTTAAGAATAGTTTTTGCTGTACTTTCTATAGTGAATAGAGTTAGGCAGGGATATTCACCAT
TATCGTTTCAGACCCACCTCCCAACCCCGAGGGGACCCGACAGGCCCGAAGGAATAGAAGAAGAAGGTGG
AGAGAGAGACAGAGACAGATCCATTCGATTAGTGAACGGATCTCGACGGTATCGGTTAACTTTTAAAAGA
AAAGGGGGGATTGGGGGGTACAGTGCAGGGGAAAGAATAGTAGACATAATAGCAACAGACATACAAACTA
AAGAATTACAAAAACAAATTACAAAATTCAAAATTTTATCGATAAGCTTGGGAGTTCCGCGTTACATAAC
TTACGGTAAATGGCCCGCCTGGCTGACCGCCCAACGACCCCCGCCCATTGACGTCAATAATGACGTATGT
TCCCATAGTAACGCCAATAGGGACTTTCCATTGACGTCAATGGGTGGAGTATTTACGGTAAACTGCCCAC
TTGGCAGTACATCAAGTGTATCATATGCCAAGTACGCCCCCTATTGACGTCAATGACGGTAAATGGCCCG
CCTGGCATTATGCCCAGTACATGACCTTATGGGACTTTCCTACTTGGCAGTACATCTACGTATTAGTCAT
CGCTATTACCATGGTGATGCGGTTTTGGCAGTACATCAATGGGCGTGGATAGCGGTTTGACTCACGGGGA
TTTCCAAGTCTCCACCCCATTGACGTCAATGGGAGTTTGTTTTGGCACCAAAATCAACGGGACTTTCCAA
AATGTCGTAACAACTCCGCCCCATTGACGCAAATGGGCGGTAGGCGTGTACGGTGGGAGGTCTATATAAG
CAGAGCTCGTTTAGTGAACCGTCAGATCGCCTGGAGACGCCATCCACGCTGTTTTGACCTCCATAGAAGA
CACCGACTCTAGAGCCACCATGCCTGGGGCCTCGAAGCTCCGGGCGGTTTTGGAGAAGTTGAAGCTCAGC
CGCGATGATATCTCCACGGCGGCGGGGATGGTGAAAGGGGTTGTGGACCACCTGCTGCTCAGACTGAAGT
GCGACTCCGCGTTCAGAGGCGTCGGGCTGCTGAACACCGGGAGCTACTATGAGCACGTGAAGATTTCTGC
ACCTAATGAATTTGATGTCATGTTTAAACTGGAAGTCCCCAGAATTCAACTAGAAGAATATTCCAACACT
CGTGCATATTACTTTGTGAAATTTAAAAGAAATCCGAAAGAAAATCCTCTGAGTCAGTTTTTAGAAGGTG
AAATATTATCAGCTTCTAAGATGCTGTCAAAGTTTAGGAAAATCATTAAGGAAGAAATTAACGACATTAA
AGATACAGATGTCATCATGAAGAGGAAAAGAGGAGGGAGCCCTGCTGTAACACTTCTTATTAGTGAAAAA
ATATCTGTGGATATAACCCTGGCTTTGGAATCAAAAAGTAGCTGGCCTGCTAGCACCCAAGAAGGCCTGC
GCATTCAAAACTGGCTTTCAGCAAAAGTTAGGAAGCAACTACGACTAAAGCCATTTTACCTTGTACCCAA
GCATGCAAAGGAAGGAAATGGTTTCCAAGAAGAAACATGGCGGCTATCCTTCTCTCACATCGAAAAGGAA
ATTTTGAACAATCATGGAAAATCTAAAACGTGCTGTGAAAACAAAGAAGAGAAATGTTGCAGGAAAGATT
GTTTAAAACTAATGAAATACCTTTTAGAACAGCTGAAAGAAAGGTTTAAAGACAAAAAACATCTGGATAA
ATTCTCTTCTTATCATGTGAAAACTGCCTTCTTTCACGTATGTACCCAGAACCCTCAAGACAGTCAGTGG
GACCGCAAAGACCTGGGCCTCTGCTTTGATAACTGCGTGACATACTTTCTTCAGTGCCTCAGGACAGAAA
AACTTGAGAATTATTTTATTCCTGAATTCAATCTATTCTCTAGCAACTTAATTGACAAAAGAAGTAAAGA
ATTTCTGACAAAGCAAATTGAATATGAAAGAAACAATGAGTTTCCAGTTTTTGATGAATTTGAGAGGGAG
GTGCCATGCCACAGGCCCTCACCTGGGGCTCTGTGGCTCCAGGTGGCTGTGACAGGGGTGCTGGTAGTCA
CACTCCTGGTGGTGCTGTACCGGCGGCGTCTGCACTAGGTCGACAATCAACCTCTGGATTACAAAATTTG
TGAAAGATTGACTGGTATTCTTAACTATGTTGCTCCTTTTACGCTATGTGGATACGCTGCTTTAATGCCT
TTGTATCATGCTATTGCTTCCCGTATGGCTTTCATTTTCTCCTCCTTGTATAAATCCTGGTTGCTGTCTC
TTTATGAGGAGTTGTGGCCCGTTGTCAGGCAACGTGGCGTGGTGTGCACTGTGTTTGCTGACGCAACCCC
CACTGGTTGGGGCATTGCCACCACCTGTCAGCTCCTTTCCGGGACTTTCGCTTTCCCCCTCCCTATTGCC
ACGGCGGAACTCATCGCCGCCTGCCTTGCCCGCTGCTGGACAGGGGCTCGGCTGTTGGGCACTGACAATT
CCGTGGTGTTGTCGGGGAAGCTGACGTCCTTTCCATGGCTGCTCGCCTGTGTTGCCACCTGGATTCTGCG
CGGGACGTCCTTCTGCTACGTCCCTTCGGCCCTCAATCCAGCGGACCTTCCTTCCCGCGGCCTGCTGCCG
GCTCTGCGGCCTCTTCCGCGTCTTCGCCTTCGCCCTCAGACGAGTCGGATCTCCCTTTGGGCCGCCTCCC
CGCCTGGAATTCTACCGGGTAGGGGAGGCGCTTTTCCCAAGGCAGTCTGGAGCATGCGCTTTAGCAGCCC
CGCTGGGCACTTGGCGCTACACAAGTGGCCTCTGGCCTCGCACACATTCCACATCCACCGGTAGGCGCCA
ACCGGCTCCGTTCTTTGGTGGCCCCTTCGCGCCACCTTCTACTCCTCCCCTAGTCAGGAAGTTCCCCCCC
GCCCCGCAGCTCGCGTCGTGCAGGACGTGACAAATGGAAGTAGCACGTCTCACTAGTCTCGTGCAGATGG
ACAGCACCGCTGAGCAATGGAAGCGGGTAGGCCTTTGGGGCAGCGGCCAATAGCAGCTTTGCTCCTTCGC
TTTCTGGGCTCAGAGGCTGGGAAGGGGTGGGTCCGGGGGCGGGCTCAGGGGCGGGGCGGGCGCCCGAAGG
TCCTCCGGAGGCCCGGCATTCTGCACGCTTCAAAAGCGCACGTCTGCCGCGCTGTTCTCCTCTTCCTCAT
CTCCGGGCCTTTCGACCTGCAGCCCAAGCTTACCATGACCGAGTACAAGCCCACGGTGCGCCTCGCCACC
CGCGACGACGTCCCCAGGGCCGTACGCACCCTCGCCGCCGCGTTCGCCGACTACCCCGCCACGCGCCACA
CCGTCGATCCGGACCGCCACATCGAGCGGGTCACCGAGCTGCAAGAACTCTTCCTCACGCGCGTCGGGCT
CGACATCGGCAAGGTGTGGGTCGCGGACGACGGCGCCGCGGTGGCGGTCTGGACCACGCCGGAGAGCGTC
GAAGCGGGGGCGGTGTTCGCCGAGATCGGCCCGCGCATGGCCGAGTTGAGCGGTTCCCGGCTGGCCGCGC
AGCAACAGATGGAAGGCCTCCTGGCGCCGCACCGGCCCAAGGAGCCCGCGTGGTTCCTGGCCACCGTCGG
CGTCTCGCCCGACCACCAGGGCAAGGGTCTGGGCAGCGCCGTCGTGCTCCCCGGAGTGGAGGCGGCCGAG
CGCGCCGGGGTGCCCGCCTTCCTGGAGACCTCCGCGCCCCGCAACCTCCCCTTCTACGAGCGGCTCGGCT
TCACCGTCACCGCCGACGTCGAGGTGCCCGAAGGACCGCGCACCTGGTGCATGACCCGCAAGCCCGGTGC
CTGACGCCCGCCCCACGACCCGCAGCGCCCGACCGAAAGGAGCGCACGACCCCATGCATCTCGAGGGCCC
GGTACCTTTAAGACCAATGACTTACAAGGCAGCTGTAGATCTTAGCCACTTTTTAAAAGAAAAGGGGGGA
CTGGAAGGGCTAGCTCACTCCCAACGAAGACAAGATCTGCTTTTTGCTTGTACTGGGTCTCTCTGGTTAG
ACCAGATCTGAGCCTGGGAGCTCTCTGGCTAACTAGGGAACCCACTGCTTAAGCCTCAATAAAGCTTGCC
TTGAGTGCTTCAAGTAGTGTGTGCCCGTCTGTTGTGTGACTCTGGTAACTAGAGATCCCTCAGACCCTTT
TAGTCAGTGTGGAAAATCTCTAGCAGTAGTAGTTCATGTCATCTTATTATTCAGTATTTATAACTTGCAA
AGAAATGAATATCAGAGAGTGAGAGGAACTTGTTTATTGCAGCTTATAATGGTTACAAATAAAGCAATAG
CATCACAAATTTCACAAATAAAGCATTTTTTTCACTGCATTCTAGTTGTGGTTTGTCCAAACTCATCAAT
GTATCTTATCATGTCTGGCTCTAGCTATCCCGCCCCTAACTCCGCCCATCCCGCCCCTAACTCCGCCCAG
TTCCGCCCATTCTCCGCCCCATGGCTGACTAATTTTTTTTATTTATGCAGAGGCCGAGGCCGCCTCGGCC
TCTGAGCTATTCCAGAAGTAGTGAGGAGGCTTTTTTGGAGGCCTAGGGACGTACCCAATTCGCCCTATAG
TGAGTCGTATTACGCGCGCTCACTGGCCGTCGTTTTACAACGTCGTGACTGGGAAAACCCTGGCGTTACC
CAACTTAATCGCCTTGCAGCACATCCCCCTTTCGCCAGCTGGCGTAATAGCGAAGAGGCCCGCACCGATC
GCCCTTCCCAACAGTTGCGCAGCCTGAATGGCGAATGGG
[124 nt withheld, positions 8580-8703]
C
[91 nt withheld, positions 8705-8795]
A
[49 nt withheld, positions 8797-8845]
CCTTTGACGTTGGAGTCCACGTTCTTT
[37 nt withheld, positions 8873-8909]
ACCCTATCTCGGTCTATTCTTTTGATTTATAAGGGATTTTGCCGATTTCGGCCTATTGGTTAAAAAATGA
GCTGATTTAACAAAAATTTAACGCGAATTTTAACAAAATATTAACGCTTACAATTTAGGTGGCACTTTTC
GGGGAAATGTGCGCGGAACCCCTAT
